>Addgene plasmid #192954 | pKTop::tse5-CT (1169-1269) | addgene full sequence | sequence record 380612 | Addgene NGS Result
GCTAGCGCCCAATACGCAAACCGCCTCTCCCCGCGCGTTGGCCGATTCATTAATGCAGCTGGCACGACAG
GTTTCCCGACTGGAAAGCGGGCAGTGAGCGCAACGCAATTAATGTGAGTTAGCTCACTCATTAGGCACCC
CAGGCTTTACACTTTATGCTTCCGGCTCGTATGTTGTGTGGAATTGTGAGCGGATAACAATTTCACACAG
GAAACAGCTATGACCATGATTACGCCAAGCTATGATCATTCCGCTGGTTGTGATCGGTGCGTTTGCGGCG
CGTGCGGCGATTGGTGCGGCGCTGGGTGCGGGCATTGAGCTGGGTATGCAGACCGGCAAACAAGTGCTGG
GTCAGATGAAGGATAACTGGGACAGCGATCGTGACCTGACCGATATCAAGTGGAAATGCATCGACATTAA
CTGGAAACATGTTGGTGCGAGCGCGGCGATTGGTACCGTTGCGCCGGGCATGCTGAGCACCGGTAAAACC
GTGGTTCAGAGCGCGAAGGCGATTCGTACCCTGAGCGGTCAGGCGGCGAACACCGCGGGGAGCTCGGCCC
GGACACCAGAAATGCCTGTTCTGGAAAACCGGGCTGCTCAGGGCGATATTACTGCACCCGGCGGTGCTCG
CCGTTTAACGGGTGATCAGACTGCCGCTCTGCGTGATTCTCTTAGCGATAAACCTGCAAAAAATATTATT
TTGCTGATTGGCGATGGGATGGGGGACTCGGAAATTACTGCCGCACGTAATTATGCCGAAGGTGCGGGCG
GCTTTTTTAAAGGTATAGATGCCTTACCGCTTACCGGGCAATACACTCACTATGCGCTGAATAAAAAAAC
CGGCAAACCGGACTACGTCACCGACTCGGCTGCATCAGCAACCGCCTGGTCAACCGGTGTCAAAACCTAT
AACGGCGCGCTGGGCGTCGATATTCACGAAAAAGATCACCCAACGATTCTGGAAATGGCAAAAGCCGCAG
GTCTGGCGACCGGTAACGTTTCTACCGCAGAGTTGCAGGATGCCACGCCCGCTGCGCTGGTGGCACATGT
GACCTCGCGCAAATGCTACGGTCCGAGCGCGACCAGTGAAAAATGTCCGGGTAACGCTCTGGAAAAAGGC
GGAAAAGGATCGATTACCGAACAGCTGCTTAACGCTCGTGCCGACGTTACGCTTGGCGGCGGCGCAAAAA
CCTTTGCTGAAACGGCAACCGCTGGTGAATGGCAGGGAAAAACGCTGCGTGAACAGGCACAGGCGCGTGG
TTATCAGTTGGTGAGCGATGCTGCCTCACTGAATTCGGTGACGGAAGCGAATCAGCAAAAACCCCTGCTT
GGCCTGTTTGCTGACGGCAATATGCCAGTGCGCTGGCTAGGACCGAAAGCAACGTACCATGGCAATATCG
ATAAGCCCGCAGTCACCTGTACGCCAAATCCGCAACGTAATGACAGTGTACCAACCCTGGCGCAGATGAC
CGACAAAGCCATTGAATTGTTGAGTAAAAATGAGAAAGGCTTTTTCCTGCAAGTTGAAGGTGCGTCAATC
GATAAACAGGATCATGCTGCGAATCCTTGTGGGCAAATTGGCGAGACGGTCGATCTCGATGAAGCCGTAC
AACGGGCGCTGGAATTCGCTAAAAAGGAGGGTAACACGCTGGTCATAGTCACCGCTGATCACGCCCACGC
CAGCCAGATTGTTGCGCCGGATACCAAAGCTCCGGGCCTCACCCAGGCGCTAAATACCAAAGATGGCGCA
GTGATGGTGATGAGTTACGGGAACTCCGAAGAGGATTCACAAGAACATACCGGCAGTCAGTTGCGTATTG
CGGCGTATGGCCCGCATGCCGCCAATGTTGTTGGACTGACCGACCAGACCGATCTCTTCTACACCATGAA
AGCCGCTCTGGGGCTGAAAACGGATTCACTGGCCGTCGTTTTACAACGTCGTGACTGGGAAAACCCTGGC
GTTACCCAACTTAATCGCCTTGCAGCACATCCCCCTTTCGCCAGCTGGCGTAATAGCGAAGAGGCCCGCA
CCGATCGCCCTTCCCAACAGTTGCGCAGCCTGAATGGCGAATGGCGCTAAGTGCACTCTCAGTACAATCT
GCTCTGATGCCGCATAGTTAAGCCAGCCCCGACACCCGCCAACACCCGCTGACGCGCCCTGACGGGCTTG
TCTGCTCCCGGCATCCGCTTACAGACAAGCTGTGACCGTCTCCGGGAGCTGCATGTGTCAGAGGTTTTCA
CCGTCATCACCGAAACGCGCGAGACGAAAGGGCCGCCCTTCCCAACAGTTGCGCAGCCTGAATGGCGAAT
GGCGCTGATGTCCGGCGGTGCTTTTGCCGTTACGCACCACCCCGTCAGTAGCTGAACAGGAGGGACAGGG
GGTGGGCGAAGAACTCCAGCATGAGATCCCCGCGCTGGAGGATCATCCAGCCGGCGTCCCGGAAAACGAT
TCCGAAGCCCAACCTTTCATAGAAGGCGGCGGTGGAATCGAAATCTCGTGATGGCAGGTTGGGCGTCGCT
TGGTCGGTCATTTCGAACCCCAGAGTCCCGCTCAGAAGAACTCGTCAAGAAGGCGATAGAAGGCGATGCG
CTGCGAATCGGGAGCGGCGATACCGTAAAGCACGAGGAAGCGGTCAGCCCATTCGCCGCCAAGCTCTTCA
GCAATATCACGGGTAGCCAACGCTATGTCCTGATAGCGGTCCGCCACACCCAGCCGGCCACAGTCGATGA
ATCCAGAAAAGCGGCCATTTTCCACCATGATATTCGGCAAGCAGGCATCGCCATGGGTCACGACGAGATC
CTCGCCGTCGGGCATCCGCGCCTTGAGCCTGGCGAACAGTTCGGCTGGCGCGAGCCCCTGATGCTCTTCG
TCCAGATCATCCTGATCGACAAGACCGGCTTCCATCCGAGTACGTGCTCGCTCGATGCGATGTTTCGCTT
GGTGGTCGAATGGGCAGGTAGCCGGATCAAGCGTATGCAGCCGCCGCATTGCATCAGCCATGATGGATAC
TTTCTCGGCAGGAGCAAGGTGAGATGACAGGAGATCCTGCCCCGGCACTTCGCCCAATAGCAGCCAGTCC
CTTCCCGCTTCAGTGACAACGTCGAGCACAGCTGCGCAAGGAACGCCCGTCGTGGCCAGCCACGATAGCC
GCGCTGCCTCGTCTTGGAGTTCATTCAGGGCACCGGACAGGTCGGTCTTGACAAAAAGAACCGGGCGCCC
CTGCGCTGACAGCCGGAACACGGCGGCATCAGAGCAGCCGATTGTCTGTTGTGCCCAGTCATAGCCGAAT
AGCCTCTCCACCCAAGCGGCCGGAGAACCTGCGTGCAATCCATCTTGTTCAATCATGCGAAACGATCCTC
ATCCTGTCTCTTGATCAGATCTTGATCCCCTGCGCCATCAGATCCTTGGCGGCAAGAAAGCCATCCAGTT
TACTTTGCAGGGCTTCCCAACCTTACCAGAGGGCGCCCCAGCTGGCAATTCCGGTTCGCTTGCTGTCCAT
AAAACCGCCCAGTCTAGCTATCGCCATGTAAGCCCACTGCAAGCTACCTGCTTTCTCTTTGCGCTTGCGT
TTTCCCTTGTCCAGATAGCCCAGTAGCTGACATTCATCCGGGGTCAGCACCGTTTCTGCGGACTGGCTTT
CTACGTGTTCCGCTTCCTTTAGCAGCCCTTGCGCCCTGAGTGCTTGCGGCAGCGTGAAGCTGTGCCTAGA
AATATTTTATCTGATTAATAAGATGATCTTCTTGAGATCGTTTTGGTCTGCGCGTAATCTCTTGCTCTGA
AAACGAAAAAACCGCCTTGCAGGGCGGTTTTTCGAAGGTTCTCTGAGCTACCAACTCTTTGAACCGAGGT
AACTGGCTTGGAGGAGCGCAGTCACCAAAACTTGTCCTTTCAGTTTAGCCTTAACCGGCGCATGACTTCA
AGACTAACTCCTCTAAATCAATTACCAGTGGCTGCTGCCAGTGGTGCTTTTGCATGTCTTTCCGGGTTGG
ACTCAAGACGATAGTTACCGGATAAGGCGCAGCGGTCGGACTGAACGGGGGGTTCGTGCATACAGTCCAG
CTTGGAGCGAACTGCCTACCCGGAACTGAGTGTCAGGCGTGGAATGAGACAAACGCGGCCATAACAGCGG
AATGACACCGGTAAACCGAAAGGCAGGAACAGGAGAGCGCACGAGGGAGCCGCCAGGGGGAAACGCCTGG
TATCTTTATAGTCCTGTCGGGTTTCGCCACCACTGATTTGAGCGTCAGATTTCGTGATGCTTGTCAGGGG
GGCGGAGCCTATGGAAAAACGGCTTTGCCGCGGCCCTCTCACTTCCCTGTTAAGTATCTTCCTGGCATCT
TCCAGGAAATCTCCGCCCCGTTCGTAAGCCATTTCCGCTCGCCGCAGTCGAACGACCGAGCGTAGCGAGT
CAGTGAGCGAGGAAGCGGAATATATCCTGTATCACATATTCTGCTGACGCACCGGTGCAGCCTTTTTTCT
CCTGCCACATGAAGCACTTCACTGACACCCTCATCAGTGCCAACATAGTAAGCCAGTATATACACTCC
Features (pLannotate 1.2.2; 16 found; start..end, strand, type, name):
      5..97      +  CDS            lacI (fragment): lac repressor; lacI; The lac repressor binds to the lac operator to inhibit transcription in E. coli. This inhibition can be relieved by adding lactose or isopropyl-β-D-thiogalactopyranoside (IPTG).
    110..131     +  protein_bind   CAP binding site: CAP binding activates transcription in the presence of cAMP. E. coli catabolite activator protein
    146..176     +  promoter       lac promoter: promoter for the E. coli lac operon
    184..200     +  protein_bind   lac operator: The lac repressor binds to the lac operator to inhibit transcription in E. coli. This inhibition can be relieved by adding lactose or isopropyl-β-D-thiogalactopyranoside (IPTG). lac repressor encoded by lacI
    242..607     +  CDS            tse5 (fragment): TSE5_PSEAE - Protein predicted: Swiss-Prot protein existence level 4. Toxin secreted by the H1 type VI (H1-T6SS) secretion system that acts on bacterial target cells. The producing bacterium is protected by a cognate immunity protein. From Pseudomonas aeruginosa (strain ATCC 15692 / DSM 22644 / CIP 104116 / JCM 14847 / LMG 12228 / 1C / PRS 101 / PAO1).
    557..1909    +  CDS            phoA: PPB_ECOLI - Experimental evidence at protein level: Swiss-Prot protein existence level 1. From Escherichia coli (strain K12).
   1910..2071    +  CDS            lacZα (fragment): LacZα fragment of β-galactosidase; lacZ fragment
   2081..2126    -  misc_feature   bom (fragment): basis of mobility region from pBR322
   2228..2263    -  CDS            rop (fragment): Rop protein, which maintains plasmids at low copy number; rop
   2274..2309    +  CDS            lacZα (fragment): LacZα fragment of β-galactosidase; lacZ fragment
   2312..2378    -  mobile_element IS1 (fragment): prokaryotic transposable element IS1
   2379..2531    -  CDS            ble (fragment): BLE_KLEPN - Experimental evidence at protein level: Swiss-Prot protein existence level 1. Binding protein with a strong affinity to the bleomycin family of antibiotics. Binds to CL990; an antimitotic-antibiotic compound. From Klebsiella pneumoniae.
   2555..3346    -  CDS            neo: KKA2_KLEPN - Also known as kan, nptII. Experimental evidence at protein level: Swiss-Prot protein existence level 1. Resistance to kanamycin, neomycin, paromomycin, ribostamycin, butirosin and gentamicin B. From Klebsiella pneumoniae.
   3378..3707    -  CDS            tnpA (fragment): TN5P_ECOLX - Also known as tnp. Experimental evidence at protein level: Swiss-Prot protein existence level 1. Mediates transposition of transposon Tn5 by a 'cut and paste' mechanism. First, the monomeric transposase binds the 19 bp inverted DNA repeats flanking the transposon. Then, dimerization of the DNA- bound transposase creates a synaptic DNA complex. After nicking of the first DNA strand, excision of the transposon proceeds through a series of intermediates. The transposase then mediates the insertion of the transposon at a new site by strand transfer. The activity of the wild- type tran
   3742..4287    +  rep_origin     p15A ori: Plasmids containing the medium-copy-number p15A origin of replication can be propagated in E. coli cells that contain a second plasmid with the ColE1 origin.
   4375..4430    +  rep_origin     RSF ori (fragment): Plasmids containing the RSF 1030 origin of replication can be propagated in E. coli cells that contain additional plasmids with compatible origins.
