[The description below was written by a language model from this plasmid's Addgene catalogue record and pLannotate feature annotations shown in this document.]
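Description:
pKTop::tse5-CT (1169-1269) is a bacterial expression plasmid built on the pKTop backbone and used to probe membrane insertion and topology of a fragment of the Pseudomonas aeruginosa type VI secretion effector Tse5. It is selected in E. coli with kanamycin through a Tn5-derived neo (nptII) gene, which is flanked by remnants of the ble and Tn5 transposase genes. The catalogue lists the plasmid as high copy, whereas the feature annotation of the 4,548 nt sequence identifies a p15A origin, normally considered medium copy, along with a short RSF-type origin fragment. The record itself does not resolve this difference.

The payload is a single fusion reading frame driven by the lac promoter, with its CAP binding site and lac operator, so expression is subject to lac repressor control and can be relieved by IPTG. Only a small lacI fragment is present on the plasmid. According to the depositor, the open reading frame starts with a PelB signal peptide, followed by Tse5 C-terminal residues 1169-1269, then E. coli alkaline phosphatase (residues 22-472, lacking its own signal sequence) and the LacZα peptide (residues 4-60). The PelB segment is not separately annotated in the feature table, and the annotated tse5 and phoA spans overlap slightly.

The PhoA-LacZα dual reporter indicates where the junction point of the fused polypeptide ends up. Alkaline phosphatase is active only when it is exported to the periplasm, while LacZα can complement β-galactosidase only in the cytoplasm. Comparing the two activities therefore shows on which side of the inner membrane the end of this Tse5 segment sits. This fits the associated study of Tse5 as a pore-forming toxin that disrupts the membrane potential of target bacteria.
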