Addgene plasmid #192954: pKTop::tse5-CT (1169-1269)
Purpose: For membrane insertion study; Expresses tse5-CT (1169-1269) /PhoA (22-472)/LacZ (4-60)fusion with PelB signalpeptide fused at the N-terminus
Depositing lab: David Albesa-Jové. Depositing organization: Instituto Biofisika Institutua (UPV/EHU, CSIC). Publication: The P. aeruginosa effector Tse5 forms membrane pores disrupting the membrane potential of intoxicated bacteria. Gonzalez-Magana A, Altuna J, Queralt-Martin M, Largo E, Velazquez C, Montanchez I, Bernal P, Alcaraz A, Albesa-Jove D. Commun Biol. 2022 Nov 5;5(1):1189. doi: 10.1038/s42003-022-04140-y. PubMed 36335275.
Backbone
  Vector backbone: pKTop
  Backbone manufacturer: Ladant Lab (https://research.pasteur.fr/en/team/biochemistry-of-macromolecular-interactions/)
  Vector type: Bacterial Expression
Growth in bacteria
  Bacterial resistance: Kanamycin, 50 μg/mL
  Growth temperature: 37°C
  Growth strain: DH5alpha
  Copy number: High Copy
Gene/Insert
  Gene/Insert name: tse5-CT (1169-1269)
  Species: Pseudomonas aeruginosa
  Mutation: encodes for tse5 (1169-1269)
  Cloning method: Unknown
Terms and licenses: Academic/Nonprofit Terms; Industry Terms: Not Available to Industry
Depositor comments: Please visit https://doi.org/10.21203/rs.3.rs-967174/v1 for preprint.
How to cite: pKTop::tse5-CT (1169-1269) was a gift from David Albesa-Jové (Addgene plasmid # 192954 ; http://n2t.net/addgene:192954 ; RRID:Addgene_192954)
